Addgene plasmid #70941: pFOSGE_COF4D09
Purpose: Gateway entry clone
Depositing lab: Alexander Stark. Depositing organization: Research Institute of Molecular Pathology (IMP). Publication: Transcriptional regulators form diverse groups with context-dependent regulatory functions. Stampfel G, Kazmar T, Frank O, Wienerroither S, Reiter F, Stark A. Nature. 2015 Nov 9. doi: 10.1038/nature15545. PubMed 26550828.
Backbone
  Vector backbone: pDONR221
  Backbone manufacturer: Invitrogen
  Backbone size w/o insert (bp): 4762
  Vector type: Gateway entry vector
Growth in bacteria
  Bacterial resistance: Kanamycin, 50 μg/mL
  Growth temperature: 37°C
  Growth strain: DH5alpha
  Copy number: High Copy
Gene/Insert
  Gene/Insert name: MED25 (alt names: FBgn0038760; CG12254, FBtr0083825)
  Species: D. melanogaster (fly)
  Insert size (bp): 2586
  Entrez Gene: MED25 (a.k.a. Dmel_CG12254, Arc92, CG12254, Dmel\CG12254, LD07688, Med25, dARC92, dDrip97, med25)
  Cloning method: Gateway Cloning
  Sequencing primers: 5′ M13-F20; 3′ M13R
Terms and licenses: Academic/Nonprofit Terms; Industry Terms: Not Available to Industry
How to cite: pFOSGE_COF4D09 was a gift from Alexander Stark (Addgene plasmid # 70941 ; http://n2t.net/addgene:70941 ; RRID:Addgene_70941)
