[The description below was written by a language model from this plasmid's Addgene catalogue record.]
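Description:
pFOSGE_COF4D09 is a Gateway entry clone built on the pDONR221 donor vector backbone and carrying the Drosophila melanogaster MED25 gene (also known as CG12254, Arc92 or dARC92). MED25 encodes a subunit of the Mediator complex, a transcriptional cofactor. The recorded insert is about 2.6 kb and corresponds to the annotated transcript FBtr0083825. It was introduced by Gateway recombination, which in a pDONR-type vector normally replaces the donor cassette and leaves the insert flanked by attL sites. The plasmid is maintained in standard E. coli cloning strains as a high-copy replicon under kanamycin selection. M13 forward and reverse primer sites flank the insert and are used to verify it by sequencing. No feature table is provided with the record, so the exact boundaries of the insert, the presence or absence of a stop codon, and any added tags are not stated.

As an entry clone, the plasmid has no recorded promoter for expressing the insert and is not intended to be an expression construct itself. Instead it serves as a shuttle. An LR recombination reaction can transfer the MED25 sequence in a defined orientation into any compatible Gateway destination vector, which then supplies the promoter, fusion partners and host-specific elements. The associated publication describes a systematic study of fly transcriptional regulators and their context-dependent regulatory functions, and the clone name suggests it belongs to a larger arrayed collection of such factors. Typical uses would therefore be generating MED25 expression or fusion constructs for functional assays of transcriptional activity in Drosophila cells.
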