>Addgene plasmid #70941 | pFOSGE_COF4D09 | depositor partial sequence | sequence record 126883 | insert
ATGGAGGTGGACCAGATTCCCCTGGCCGACGTGGTCTTCGTCATCGAGGGCAGCGCCATCAACGGAGCCT
ACATCAACGAACTAAAGACCAACTACATCCTGCCGACTTTGGAGCACTTCACCACTGGCTCCATCGACGA
GCGGGAATACCTGATTGCGGAGCGCTTTGCCACTCTGTACGGTATTGTGGTCTACCGTACAGCGGCCAAT
CTGCTGGAGCCAGTTTGTTCAACCTATGGTCCCTTTCTGCAGCCCCAAAAAGTGATGGAGACGATCGAAA
GATTGCCACTAGTGGGAGGCGGAATGGAGTCCTGTGCCCACATGGCCGAAGGATTTGCTGCGGCCCACGG
CTGTTTTGATGACATCAGCGAAAGGCGCCAGTTGCTCGATCAGACCAGCGTCCAGAGGCACTGCATTCTC
ATCTGCAACAGTCCGCCGTACCAGATGCCCACAACGGAGTCGTGGAAGTATCCGGGCAAATCATGTGAGC
AGCTGGCGGCGCTCTTCAACGAGCGCAAAATCAATCTCTCCATTATTGCGCCACGCAAGATGCCGGTGTT
GTTCAAACTTTTTATGAAGGCCGACGGAGATCAGCCCATTACGAGCAAAAACTATGCCAAGAACATAAGA
CACCTAGTGCTTCTAAAGGGATACAGCCTCAAGGAGCGAGCACCTAGTCCCAACAGCATGGCGGCCCAAA
TGGCTGCACCCAATGCGGCACAGGCTACAGTGCAGCAGCAACAACAACAGCAACAAAATCAAGCTGGTCA
GCAACAACAAGGCCAGGGCATGCCCATGGACACTACTCCAGCCCAGCAGCAGCAGCAGCAGCAACAACAA
CAGCAGCAGCAACAACAAGGCAATCCTCAGCAGCAAGTCATGAACATGAACACGATGCAGCAACAGCAGC
CCGGTCCAAATCCCCCAGCGGGCTTACTCAATCCACAGCAGCAGCAGCAACTATTGCAGCAGCAGCAGCA
GAATCAATTCGTTTCCAATCAAATGCAGAATCAGAACTTCCAGCAAAACGTGGGACCCGGCCAAAACCGC
TGGATGTATCCCAACCAGCCTGGTCAGGCGCGTCCGCCCTTCATGCAGGGAGCAGGCAATGTGGGCGGTG
TGGGCCAAGGCGGCGGCATGCAACAGAATCCAAATTCTGCTCTGATATCGCGCATTAATGCGCCGCCGCC
GAACCAAACTGTGACCTCGCTGCAGCAGCAGCAACAGCAGCAGGCGCAGCAGCAGCAGCAGCAGCAACAA
CAGGCCCAACAGCAGCAGCAACAAAGGATGCAGATGCTGAGCCAGCAGCAGATGCTAAATCACCAGCAGT
TGCAGCAGCAACAGCAACTGGCCCAGCAACAGCAACAGCAGCAGCAAGGACAGCAACAGCAGCAGGTAAA
TCCCAATGCAGGAAACAATATGATGCCGGCTAGCAATGCCGGCAACATGTCTAATCCGCAGCAGCAGCAA
CAACAAGTAGGACAACAGTCGAATCCGCAGCAGCAGGGCAATCCGCAGCAGCAACAGCAGGGAAATTCGC
AGCAGGAGCAGGCCTCCTTGAGGGAAAAGATCTGGACCGGAGTGCTGGAGTGGTCAGAGAAGCCAAAGTC
CGATCAACAGAAGATTCCCCATACACTCCAGTGTACCGTGTGCACCAACATCAAAGATGGCGAGCCCGAG
ATCAAGGCTGAGAACTGGCCGCCCAAGCTGTTGATGCAGCTAATGCCCAAGCACCTAGTTGGCAATATTG
GTGGGCAGTTTCTCAAGGACTCGAAAATGGTTGTTTTTCGACCCACTCCAGGAGAGGCACTCGATTCGCT
GGCCAAGATGATGACCTCCGGCTATGCTGGCTGCGTCCACTTCTCCTCCATCCCCAACTCACCAGCCTGT
GACCTTAAGGTTCTCATCCTACTCTACACGCCCGATCGCAACGCTTTTCTGGGCTTCATTCCCAATAATC
AGGCAATGTTTGTGGAACGTCTGCGCAAAGTCATACAGCAAAAGCAGCACGGCAACATGCAACAGCAGCA
GCAACAGCAGCAAATGATGCAGCAGCAAGGCAAGTCGCCCATGGAGCTGCAGCAGCAACAGCAACAACAA
CAACAGCAGCAACAGATGCAACAGGATAACTCGCAGCAGCAACACTACAACCAGTTCCAACTCAATATGC
AGATGGGTGGTGGAGGTCCTGGCGGCGGACCTGGTCCCGGTCCCGGCGGCATGCCCATGCAACAGAATCA
AATGCAGATGAACATGATGCAGCAACAGCGAATGCCACTGGGCGTAGGTGTTGGCGTGGGTGTTGGTCCC
GGTGGCGTGCCCAATCCAAACCTCCAGCAGCAGTTGCAACAAGTGGCGCCAAACGTCGCCGCCATGCAGC
AGCAGCAGGCGCAACAGCAGCAGCAGCGCATGGTGCGTCCCATGATGAGCAACAACAACCCGGGGCTGCG
CCAGCTCTTGCAGCACCAGACCACGCCAGGCAATCAGTTCCGGCCGCAAATGGGTGGCCAGAATCCCAAT
CAAATGGGAGCAGGCGGTCCAATGGTCGGCAATCGCAACTTTGACGACGGAAACTATGAGTTCATG
