>Addgene plasmid #70941 | pFOSGE_COF4D09 | addgene partial sequence | sequence record 130427 | M13-Rev 5'-CAGGAAACAGCTATGACC-3'
ATTTTATTTTGACTGATAGTGACCTGTTCGTTGCAACAAATTGATAAGCAATGCTTTCTTATAATGCCAA
CTTTGTACAAGAAAGCTGGGTCCATGAACTCATAGTTTCCGTCGTCAAAGTTGCGATTGCCGACCATTGG
ACCGCCTGCTCCCATTTGATTGGGATTCTGGCCACCCATTTGCGGCCGGAACTGATTGCCTGGCGTGGTC
TGGTGCTGCAAGAGCTGGCGCAGCCCCGGGTTGTTGTTGCTCATCATGGGACGCACCATGCGCTGCTGCT
GCTGTTGCGCCTGCTGCTGCTGCATGGCGGCGACGTTTGGCGCCACTTGTTGCAACTGCTGCTGGAGGTT
TGGATTGGGCACGCCACCGGGACCAACACCCACGCCAACACCTACGCCCAGTGGCATTCGCTGTTGCTGC
ATCATGTTCATCTGCATTTGATTCTGTTGCATGGGCATGCCGCCGGGACCGGGACCAGGTCCGCCGCCAG
GACCTCCACCACCCATCTGCATATTGAGTTGGAACTGGTTGTAGTGTTGCTGCTGCGAGTTATCCTGTTG
CATCTGTTGCTGCTGTTGTTGTTGTTGCTGTTGCTGCTGCAGCTCCATGGGCGACTTGCCTTGCTGCTGC
ATCATTTGCTGCTGTTGCTGCTGCTGTTGCATGTTGCCGTGCTGCTTTTGCTGTATGACTTTGCGCAGAC
GTTCCACAAACATTGCCTGATTATTGGGAATGAAGCCCAGAAAAGCGTTGCGATCGGGCGTGTAGAGTAG
GATGAGAACCTTAAGGTCACAGGCTGGTGAGTTGGGGATGGAGGAGAAGTGGACGCAGCCAGCATAGCCG
GAGGTCATCA
